Addgene plasmid #90152: pT2-cryR;snx5CE1-P1Egfp
Purpose: contains snx5 enhancer sequence, and snx5 specific gene promoter driving expression of eGFP
Depositing lab: Nathan Lawson. Depositing organization: University of Massachusetts, Worcester. Publication: Robust Identification of Developmentally Active Endothelial Enhancers in Zebrafish Using FANS-Assisted ATAC-Seq. Quillien A, Abdalla M, Yu J, Ou J, Zhu LJ, Lawson ND. Cell Rep. 2017 Jul 18;20(3):709-720. doi: 10.1016/j.celrep.2017.06.070. PubMed 28723572.
Backbone
  Vector backbone: pDESTtol2pACrymCherry
  Backbone manufacturer: Addgene
  Vector type: Bacterial Expression
Growth in bacteria
  Bacterial resistance: Ampicillin, 100 μg/mL
  Growth temperature: 37°C
  Growth strain: DH5alpha
  Copy number: High Copy
Gene/Insert
  Gene/Insert name: snx5E1P1Egfp
  Species: D. rerio (zebrafish)
  Entrez Gene: snx5 (a.k.a. zgc:55769, id:ibd5091, wu:fa66c10, wu:fi28h04)
  Tag / fusion protein: EGFP (C terminal on insert)
  Cloning method: Gateway Cloning
Terms and licenses: Academic/Nonprofit Terms; Industry Terms: Not Available to Industry
How to cite: pT2-cryR;snx5CE1-P1Egfp was a gift from Nathan Lawson (Addgene plasmid # 90152 ; http://n2t.net/addgene:90152 ; RRID:Addgene_90152)
