[The description below was written by a language model from this plasmid's Addgene catalogue record and pLannotate feature annotations shown in this document.]
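Description:
pT2-cryR;snx5CE1-P1Egfp is a Tol2 transposon-based zebrafish transgenesis reporter assembled by multisite Gateway cloning into the pDESTtol2pACrymCherry destination backbone. Although catalogued as a bacterial expression vector, that label reflects only where it is propagated. It is maintained in E. coli through a high-copy ColE1/pUC-type origin and ampicillin resistance (AmpR with its bla promoter). Remnants of a pBluescript-like backbone are also present, including lac promoter/operator elements, a T3 promoter and a partial M13 origin. The Tol2 arms are not annotated as such. A short match to medaka tyrosinase may correspond to Tol2-associated sequence, since that transposon was originally found in the medaka tyrosinase locus, but this is an inference rather than something the record states.

The payload lies between the recombined att sites. The attB4–attB1 interval carries the zebrafish snx5 regulatory sequences, described as an snx5 enhancer (CE1) joined to the snx5 gene's own promoter (P1). A short Snx5 coding fragment detected there suggests the promoter piece extends into the first coding sequence. Downstream of attB1 is EGFP, followed by attB2/attB3 and an SV40 polyadenylation signal, so green fluorescence reports the activity of the enhancer–promoter combination. A separate mCherry cassette with its own SV40 poly(A) runs in the reverse orientation. The backbone and construct names imply it is driven by a crystallin promoter to give a red lens marker for identifying transgene carriers, though that promoter is not annotated in the feature table. The associated work concerns identifying developmentally active endothelial enhancers in zebrafish, so the construct is most likely used to test the snx5 enhancer's activity in embryos.
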