Features (pLannotate 1.2.2; 24 found; start..end, strand, type, name):
    677..697     +  protein_bind   attB4: mutant version of attB; core recombination site for the Gateway® BP reaction BP Clonase™
   1160..1255    +  CDS            Snx5 (fragment): SNX5_MOUSE - Experimental evidence at protein level: Swiss-Prot protein existence level 1. Involved in several stages of intracellular trafficking. Interacts with membranes containing phosphatidylinositol lipids. Acts in part as component of the retromer membrane-deforming SNX-BAR subcomplex. The SNX-BAR retromer mediates retrograde transport of cargo proteins from endosomes to the trans-Golgi network (TGN) and is involved in endosome-to-plasma membrane transport for cargo protein recycling. The SNX-BAR subcomplex functions to deform the donor membrane into a tubular profile called endosome-to
   1298..1318    +  protein_bind   attB1: mutant version of attB; core recombination site for the Gateway® BP reaction BP Clonase™
   1608..2324    +  CDS            EGFP: EGFP is a basic (constitutively fluorescent) green fluorescent protein published in 1996, derived from Aequorea victoria. It is reported to be a rapidly-maturing weak dimer with moderate acid sensitivity.
   2325..2390    +  misc_feature   MCS: multiple cloning site
   2414..2434    -  protein_bind   attB2: mutant version of attB; core recombination site for the Gateway® BP reaction BP Clonase™
   2461..2481    -  protein_bind   attB3: mutant version of attB; core recombination site for the Gateway® BP reaction BP Clonase™
   2485..2505    +  CDS            lacZα (fragment): LacZα fragment of β-galactosidase; lacZ fragment
   2521..2655    -  polyA_signal   SV40 poly(A) signal: SV40 polyadenylation signal
   2678..2761    -  CDS            large T antigen (fragment): large T antigen from SV40 (simian virus 40)
   3327..3367    -  misc_feature   MCS (fragment): pBluescript multiple cloning site
   3380..3398    -  promoter       T3 promoter: promoter for bacteriophage T3 RNA polymerase
   3443..3459    -  protein_bind   lac operator: The lac repressor binds to the lac operator to inhibit transcription in E. coli. This inhibition can be relieved by adding lactose or isopropyl-β-D-thiogalactopyranoside (IPTG). lac repressor encoded by lacI
   3467..3497    -  promoter       lac promoter: promoter for the E. coli lac operon
   3512..3533    -  protein_bind   CAP binding site: CAP binding activates transcription in the presence of cAMP. E. coli catabolite activator protein
   3546..3638    -  CDS            lacI (fragment): lac repressor; lacI; The lac repressor binds to the lac operator to inhibit transcription in E. coli. This inhibition can be relieved by adding lactose or isopropyl-β-D-thiogalactopyranoside (IPTG).
   3821..4409    -  rep_origin     ori: high-copy-number ColE1/pMB1/pBR322/pUC origin of replication
   4580..5440    -  CDS            AmpR: β-lactamase; bla; confers resistance to ampicillin, carbenicillin, and related antibiotics
   5441..5545    -  promoter       AmpR promoter: bla
   5571..5792    -  rep_origin     M13 ori (fragment) (sequence partly withheld): M13 bacteriophage origin of replication; arrow indicates direction of (+) strand synthesis
   5792..6079    +  CDS            tyr (fragment) (sequence partly withheld): TYRO_ORYLA - Also known as tyro. Experimental evidence at transcript level: Swiss-Prot protein existence level 2. This is a copper-containing oxidase that functions in the formation of pigments such as melanins and other polyphenolic compounds. From Oryzias latipes (Japanese rice fish) (Japanese killifish).
   6621..6742    -  polyA_signal   SV40 poly(A) signal: SV40 polyadenylation signal
   6765..6848    -  CDS            large T antigen (fragment): large T antigen from SV40 (simian virus 40)
   6868..7575    -  CDS            mCherry: mCherry is a basic (constitutively fluorescent) red fluorescent protein published in 2004, derived from Discosoma sp.. It is reported to be a very rapidly-maturing monomer with low acid sensitivity.
>Addgene plasmid #90152 | pT2-cryR;snx5CE1-P1Egfp | addgene full sequence | sequence record 178857 | Addgene NGS Result
ACCGGTAATGTCAGACCTGGTAACTCCTTACTGTAACTTATTGCACCTGATGAACAAAAGATGTGAACTG
AACGCAAGTAGGAGGCTAATAGAGGCTAGTACAGTACAAAGATCCCCAAATGATGTGTGCCGGCCTTAGT
GGAGGCAGACCCCTGGTTATATACCTGTGCTGCAGAAAGAGGGGCTTACAAATGGATCTCTCTGGAATGG
CATTATCTCATGGTGGGAACAGTGTTGTCAGCAGAATCAGCGGGGTGGACTCTGACCTGAGAATGACAGT
CTAGCACTGAATGGCTCAGACAATACTCTTGTGGCCAACTATCACCGGAAAATAAGTGCCTGCCAAAACA
AACCAGACCAGATGAAGCTACATGGCTGTAGAACGTCAGTATTTAATGTGTTGTGGCCACTTGGTTCACC
AGATTTAAGAGCTAATTTTTTTAAATATCACAGATAATCAATCGCTTTTTTTTTTCTTGACTGAAAAGCT
TAGACTGGAAAATTCTTTGAAAAAGTTTGCACTACAGAAAATAAATACATAACATCCTGCACTGAATGCA
CACTATTAATAGAAAAGAGAGCATTATTGTAGGAAATGTATTGTATATGTACATTCTGTGCATTTCACAA
TTTTCTCGAGCAGGAAACAGCTATGACCATGATTACGCCAAGCTATCAACTTTGTATAGAAAAGTTGTAT
TCCTGGAATATGACCAGGATGTGAGTATTCTGCTTTGTCCAAGCCAGGCCTATTCTTCTCAGACCAGGAA
ACAGAGAGACAGTGAGAGGGACTGTTGGCATTGCTTATTTCCTGCGAAGCTGCAATGTTGGCAGTTTAAA
TACAAATGGGGAGAGGTTGGAGGATGACTGCAGAAGATAAAGAGGGAGGGCATATTTTACTCAGAGAACC
ACTTCCTGCTTAGTTCAGCGTAAAAAAAAAAAGATTCATGACTGGACTATTGCTTAAAAAAACTTTAAAA
CTAAGCCTTAATCTGTAAGTCTTGTATTATTCAGATAAGTGTCTGTTATGCTGATAACAAAGACAAGTGA
CCTTTTTGGATCTGAGCCAGTGGTGATAAAGAGCACACACTATACTTCTGCATTCTGATTGGTTCATATT
GTGCGTGACTCTGTAATCCTCTTCTCATTTGGGCTTTAGCTCAGCGTGAGGCGGAAAAATGCCAAGGAAA
TGTTTGGTGGTTTCTTTAAGAACATGGTGAAGACCGCTGATGAGGTCCTCATCTCAGGGGTCAAGGTTAG
TGCATCATGCAGCTCTCTTTGGGGTGTTTTTAAAATCCAAGTTTGTACAAAAAAGCAGGCTCGCTATTAC
ATCAAAATTCTTACAAGCAACGTTTCATTAAATATATTACAGTTTTGTAAACTGGGTGTGTGCTATGTTT
TCGTAAATCTTTTAGCGGTGAAGTGTCAAAAGAGTAAAAAGTGAAAGCGACATTTGTTACAAGACTTTTA
TTTTGACATGATGGCAGAAAAAATATTCGAGCCGGATGTCCACAGTGACAGGCGAGAGGGAGGAAAGTGA
GGAGCGAGCTTGCTGTTGGAAAGTTAAAAGTGCAGTTTAATGTACAACCCAGAGCCGATTCGCCACCATG
GTGAGCAAGGGCGAGGAGCTGTTCACCGGGGTGGTGCCCATCCTGGTCGAGCTGGACGGCGACGTAAACG
GCCACAAGTTCAGCGTGTCCGGCGAGGGCGAGGGCGATGCCACCTACGGCAAGCTGACCCTGAAGTTCAT
CTGCACCACCGGCAAGCTGCCCGTGCCCTGGCCCACCCTCGTGACCACCCTGACCTACGGCGTGCAGTGC
TTCAGCCGCTACCCCGACCACATGAAGCAGCACGACTTCTTCAAGTCCGCCATGCCCGAAGGCTACGTCC
AGGAGCGCACCATCTTCTTCAAGGACGACGGCAACTACAAGACCCGCGCCGAGGTGAAGTTCGAGGGCGA
CACCCTGGTGAACCGCATCGAGCTGAAGGGCATCGACTTCAAGGAGGACGGCAACATCCTGGGGCACAAG
CTGGAGTACAACTACAACAGCCACAACGTCTATATCATGGCCGACAAGCAGAAGAACGGCATCAAGGTGA
ACTTCAAGATCCGCCACAACATCGAGGACGGCAGCGTGCAGCTCGCCGACCACTACCAGCAGAACACCCC
CATCGGCGACGGCCCCGTGCTGCTGCCCGACAACCACTACCTGAGCACCCAGTCCGCCCTGAGCAAAGAC
CCCAACGAGAAGCGCGATCACATGGTCCTGCTGGAGTTCGTGACCGCCGCCGGGATCACTCTCGGCATGG
ACGAGCTGTACAAGTCCGGACTCAGATCTCGAGCTCAAGCTTCGAATTCTGCAGTCGACGGTACCGCGGG
CCCGGGATCCACCGGATCTAGATAACTGATACCCAGCTTTCTTGTACAAAGTGGGGCGCGCCTACGTAAC
TAGTCTCGAGCAACTTTATTATACATAGTTGATAATTCACTGGCCGTCGTTTTACGGTACCATCGATGAT
GATCCAGACATGATAAGATACATTGATGAGTTTGGACAAACCACAACTAGAATGCAGTGAAAAAAATGCT
TTATTTGTGAAATTTGTGATGCTATTGCTTTATTTGTAACCATTATAAGCTGCAATAAACAAGTTAACAA
CAACAATTGCATTCATTTTATGTTTCAGGTTCAGGGGGAGGTGTGGGAGGTTTTTTAAAGCAAGTAAAAC
CTCTACAAATGTGGTATGGCTGATTATGATCCTCTAGATCAGATCTGCGAAGATACGGCCACGGGTGCTC
TTGATCCTGTGGCTGATTTTGGACTGTGCTGCTCGCAGCTGCTGATGAATCACATACTTCCTCCATTTTC
TTCCACTGATTGACTGTTATAATTTCCCTAATTTCCAGGTCAAGGTGCTGTGCATTGTGGTAATAGATGT
GACATGACGTCACTTCCAAAGGACCAATGAACATGTCTGACCAATTTCATATAATGTGAAAACGATTTTC
ATAGGCAGAATAAATAACATTTAAATTAAACTGGGCATCAGCGCAATTCAATTGGTTTGGTAATAGCAAG
GGAAAATAGAATGAAGTGATCTCCAAAAAATAAGTACTTTTTGACTGTAAATAAAATTGTAAGGAGTAAA
AAGTACTTTTTTTTCTAAAAAAATGTAATTAAGTAAAAGTAAAAGTATTGATTTTTAATTGTACTCAAGT
AAAGTAAAAATCCCCAAAAATAATACTTAAGTACAGTAATCAAGTAAAATTACTCAAGTACTTTACACCT
CTGGTTCTTGACCCCCTACCTTCAGCAAGCCCAGCAGATCCACTAGTTCTAGAGCGGCCGCCACCGCGGT
GGAGCTCCAGCTTTTGTTCCCTTTAGTGAGGGTTAATTGCGCGCTTGGCGTAATCATGGTCATAGCTGTT
TCCTGTGTGAAATTGTTATCCGCTCACAATTCCACACAACATACGAGCCGGAAGCATAAAGTGTAAAGCC
TGGGGTGCCTAATGAGTGAGCTAACTCACATTAATTGCGTTGCGCTCACTGCCCGCTTTCCAGTCGGGAA
ACCTGTCGTGCCAGCTGCATTAATGAATCGGCCAACGCGCGGGGAGAGGCGGTTTGCGTATTGGGCGCTC
TTCCGCTTCCTCGCTCACTGACTCGCTGCGCTCGGTCGTTCGGCTGCGGCGAGCGGTATCAGCTCACTCA
AAGGCGGTAATACGGTTATCCACAGAATCAGGGGATAACGCAGGAAAGAACATGTGAGCAAAAGGCCAGC
AAAAGGCCAGGAACCGTAAAAAGGCCGCGTTGCTGGCGTTTTTCCATAGGCTCCGCCCCCCTGACGAGCA
TCACAAAAATCGACGCTCAAGTCAGAGGTGGCGAAACCCGACAGGACTATAAAGATACCAGGCGTTTCCC
CCTGGAAGCTCCCTCGTGCGCTCTCCTGTTCCGACCCTGCCGCTTACCGGATACCTGTCCGCCTTTCTCC
CTTCGGGAAGCGTGGCGCTTTCTCATAGCTCACGCTGTAGGTATCTCAGTTCGGTGTAGGTCGTTCGCTC
CAAGCTGGGCTGTGTGCACGAACCCCCCGTTCAGCCCGACCGCTGCGCCTTATCCGGTAACTATCGTCTT
GAGTCCAACCCGGTAAGACACGACTTATCGCCACTGGCAGCAGCCACTGGTAACAGGATTAGCAGAGCGA
GGTATGTAGGCGGTGCTACAGAGTTCTTGAAGTGGTGGCCTAACTACGGCTACACTAGAAGAACAGTATT
TGGTATCTGCGCTCTGCTGAAGCCAGTTACCTTCGGAAAAAGAGTTGGTAGCTCTTGATCCGGCAAACAA
ACCACCGCTGGTAGCGGTGGTTTTTTTGTTTGCAAGCAGCAGATTACGCGCAGAAAAAAAGGATCTCAAG
AAGATCCTTTGATCTTTTCTACGGGGTCTGACGCTCAGTGGAACGAAAACTCACGTTAAGGCATTTTGGT
CATGAGATTATCAAAAAGGATCTTCACCTAGATCCTTTTAAATTAAAAATGAAGTTTTAAATCAATCTAA
AGTATATATGAGTAAACTTGGTCTGACAGTTACCAATGCTTAATCAGTGAGGCACCTATCTCAGCGATCT
GTCTATTTCGTTCATCCATAGTTGCCTGACTCCCCGTCGTGTAGATAACTACGATACGGGAGGGCTTACC
ATCTGGCCCCAGTGCTGCAATGATACCGCGAGACCCACGCTCACCGGCTCCAGATTTATCAGCAATAAAC
CAGCCAGCCGGAAGGGCCGAGCGCAGAAGTGGTCCTGCAACTTTATCCGCCTCCATCCAGTCTATTAATT
GTTGCCGGGAAGCTAGAGTAAGTAGTTCGCCAGTTAATAGTTTGCGCAACGTTGTTGCCATTGCTACAGG
CATCGTGGTGTCACGCTCGTCGTTTGGTATGGCTTCATTCAGCTCCGGTTCCCAACGATCAAGGCGAGTT
ACATGATCCCCCATGTTGTGCAAAAAAGCGGTTAGCTCCTTCGGTCCTCCGATCGTTGTCAGAAGTAAGT
TGGCCGCAGTGTTATCACTCATGGTTATGGCAGCACTGCATAATTCTCTTACTGTCATGCCATCCGTAAG
ATGCTTTTCTGTGACTGGTGAGTACTCAACCAAGTCATTCTGAGAATAGTGTATGCGGCGACCGAGTTGC
TCTTGCCCGGCGTCAATACGGGATAATACCGCGCCACATAGCAGAACTTTAAAAGTGCTCATCATTGGAA
AACGTTCTTCGGGGCGAAAACTCTCAAGGATCTTACCGCTGTTGAGATCCAGTTCGATGTAACCCACTCG
TGCACCCAACTGATCTTCAGCATCTTTTACTTTCACCAGCGTTTCTGGGTGAGCAAAAACAGGAAGGCAA
AATGCCGCAAAAAAGGGAATAAGGGCGACACGGAAATGTTGAATACTCATACTCTTCCTTTTTCAATATT
ATTGAAGCATTTATCAGGGTTATTGTCTCATGAGCGGATACATATTTGAATGTATTTAGAAAAATAAACA
AATAGGGGTTCCGCGCACATTTCCCCGAAAAGTGCCACCTAAATTGTAAGCGTTAATATTTTGTTAAAAT
TCGCGTTAAATTTTTGTTAAATCAGCTCATTTTTTAACCAATAGGCCGAAATCGGCAAAATCCCTTATAA
ATCAAAAGAATAGACCGAGATAGGGT
[37 nt withheld, positions 5697-5733]
AAAGAACGTGGACTCCAACGTCAAAGG
[32 nt withheld, positions 5761-5792]
GCTGGCTAAGAACTCATCAGCCTCCCCGGTCCATCTACCCACGTACCAATGCACCAATTGGCCACAATGA
CGGCTACTACATGGTGCCATTCCTTCCTCTTTATAGGAATGGAGACTACCTCCTGTCCAACAATGCTCTT
GGATACGAGTACGCCTACCTGTTGGACCCAGGTCATTGCACAACACCAGAAATGCCCTCTGATCTGCAAA
AGACGTGAATATCTGTTCAGACACCCATATCCACTCTGTTCCACACAGGTCAGAGGTTTGTCCAGGAGTT
CTTGACAGAGGTGTAAAAAGTACTCAAAAATTTTACTCAAGTGAAAGTACAAGTACTTAGGGAAAATTTT
ACTCAATTAAAAGTAAAAGTATCTGGCTAGAATCTTACTTGAGTAAAAGTAAAAAAGTACTCCATTAAAA
TTGTACTTGAGTATTAAGGAAGTAAAAGTAAAAGCAAGAAAGAAAACTAGAGATTCTTGTTTAAGCTTTT
AATCTCAAAAAACATTAAATGAAATGCATACAAGGTTTTATCCTGCTTTAGAACTGTTTGTATTTAATTA
TCAAACTATAAGACAGACAATCTAATGCCAGTACACGCTACTCAAAGTTGTAAAACCTCAGATTTAACTT
CAGTAGAAGCTGATTCTCAAAATTGTTAGTGTCAAGCCTAGCTCTTTTGGGGCTGAAAAGCAATCCTGCA
GTGCTGAAAAGCCTCTCACAGGCAGCCGATGCGGGAAGAGGTGTATTAGTCTTGATAGAGAGGCTGCAAA
TAGCAGGAAACGTGAGCAGAGACTCCCTGGTGTCTGAAACACAGGCCCATTTACGCCTTAAGATACATTG
ATGAGTTTGGACAAACCACAACTAGAATGCAGTGAAAAAAATGCTTTATTTGTGAAATTTGTGATGCTAT
TGCTTTATTTGTAACCATTATAAGCTGCAATAAACAAGTTAACAACAACAATTGCATTCATTTTATGTTT
CAGGTTCAGGGGGAGGTGTGGGAGGTTTTTTAAAGCAAGTAAAACCTCTACAAATGTGGTATGGCTGATT
ATGATCTAGAGTCGCGGCCGCTTTACTTGTACAGCTCGTCCATGCCGCCGGTGGAGTGGTGGCCCTCGGC
GCGCTCGTACTGTTCCACGATGGTGTAGTCCTCGTTGTGGGAGGTGATGTCCAGCTTGATGTTGACGTTG
TAGGCGCCGGGCAGCTGCACGGGCTTCTTGGCCTTGTAGGTGGTCTTGACCTCGGCGTCGTAGTGGCCGC
CGTCCTTCAGCTTCAGCCTCTGCTTGATCTCGCCCTTCAGGGCGCCGTCCTCGGGGTACATCCGCTCGGA
GGAGGCCTCCCAGCCCATGGTCTTCTTCTGCATTACGGGGCCGTCGGAGGGGAAGTTGGTGCCGCGCAGC
TTCACCTTGTAGATGAACTCGCCGTCCTGCAGGGAGGAGTCCTGGGTCACGGTCACCACGCCGCCGTCCT
CGAAGTTCATCACGCGCTCCCACTTGAAGCCCTCGGGGAAGGACAGCTTCAAGTAGTCGGGGATGTCGGC
GGGGTGCTTCACGTAGGCCTTGGAGCCGTACATGAACTGAGGGGACAGGATGTCCCAGGCGAAGGGCAGG
GGGCCGCCCTTGGTCACCTTCAGCTTGGCGGTCTGGGTGCCCTCGTAGGGGCGGCCCTCGCCCTCGCCCT
CGATCTCGAACTCGTGGCCGTTCACGGAGCCCTCCATGTGCACCTTGAAGCGCATGAACTCCTTGATGAT
GGCCATGTTGTCATCCTCGCCCTTGCTCACCATGGTGGCG
